Addgene plasmid #118638: pAC1804_pmax-dCasRx-RBM38
Purpose: Transient transfection; Expresses dCasRx-RBM38; CAGGS promoter
Depositing lab: Albert Cheng. Depositing organization: Jackson Laboratory. Publication: CRISPR artificial splicing factors. Du M, Jillette N, Zhu JJ, Li S, Cheng AW. Nat Commun. 2020 Jun 12;11(1):2973. doi: 10.1038/s41467-020-16806-4. PubMed 32532987.
Backbone
  Vector backbone: pMAX
  Backbone manufacturer: Amaxa
  Vector type: Mammalian Expression, CRISPR
Growth in bacteria
  Bacterial resistance: Kanamycin, 50 μg/mL
  Growth temperature: 37°C
  Growth strain: NEB Stable
  Copy number: Unknown
Gene/Insert
  Gene/Insert name: dCasRx-RBM38
  Species: Synthetic
  Promoter: CAGGS
  Cloning method: Gateway Cloning
  Sequencing primers: 5′ gggcttgtcgagacagagaagat; 3′ ACCGAGGAGAGGGTTAGGGAT
Resource information
  A portion of this plasmid was derived from a plasmid made by: dCasRx coding sequence from Konermann et al (doi:10.1016/j.cell.2018.02.033) XR002: EF1a-dCasRx-2A-EGFP (Plasmid #109050); Effector sequence cloned using IDT gBlock as template
Terms and licenses: Academic/Nonprofit Terms; Industry Terms: Not Available to Industry
Depositor comments: More info at http://CasFx.org . Please visit https://www.biorxiv.org/content/early/2018/09/30/431064 for bioRxiv preprint.
How to cite: pAC1804_pmax-dCasRx-RBM38 was a gift from Albert Cheng (Addgene plasmid # 118638 ; http://n2t.net/addgene:118638 ; RRID:Addgene_118638)
