[The description below was written by a language model from this plasmid's Addgene catalogue record and pLannotate feature annotations shown in this document.]
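Description:
pAC1804_pmax-dCasRx-RBM38 is a mammalian expression plasmid built on the pMAX backbone for transient transfection, and it encodes a CRISPR artificial splicing factor: catalytically inactive RfxCas13d (dCasRx) fused to the human RNA-binding protein RBM38. It is propagated in bacteria through a high-copy ColE1/pUC-type origin and selected with kanamycin via a Tn5 aminoglycoside phosphotransferase (NeoR/KanR) gene, which sits next to a fragment of the bla promoter. No mammalian promoter is annotated upstream of this marker, so the record supports bacterial selection only.

The catalogue entry lists the promoter as CAGGS, whereas the feature annotation of the full sequence identifies a CMV enhancer and CMV immediate-early promoter followed by a chimeric β-globin/immunoglobulin intron; the two descriptions do not match exactly. The fusion cassette lies between attB1 and attB2 sites, consistent with its assembly by Gateway cloning. Reading 5′ to 3′, it contains a partial FLAG-tag match, three tandem SV40 nuclear localization signals, the Cas13d coding sequence, a partial HA-tag match that lies between the two domains, and the RBM38 coding sequence. A V5 tag is annotated beyond attB2, although the record does not show whether it is translated in frame with the fusion. An SV40 polyadenylation signal is annotated downstream of the cassette, listed on the opposite strand.

The NLS copies direct the protein to the nucleus, where a separately supplied CasRx guide RNA (not encoded here) can tether the nuclease-dead Cas13d to a chosen pre-mRNA. This places the RBM38 effector near a target exon so that alternative splicing can be modulated without cleaving the transcript. The dCasRx sequence was derived from a previously published EF1a-dCasRx-2A-EGFP plasmid, and the effector was cloned from a synthetic gene fragment.
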