Features (pLannotate 1.2.2; 18 found; start..end, strand, type, name):
    142..519     +  enhancer       CMV enhancer: human cytomegalovirus immediate early enhancer
    521..720     +  promoter       CMV promoter: human cytomegalovirus (CMV) immediate early promoter
    815..947     +  intron         chimeric intron: chimera between introns from human β-globin and immunoglobulin heavy chain genes
    962..986     +  protein_bind   attB1: mutant version of attB; recombination site for the Gateway® BP reaction BP Clonase™
   1055..1071    +  CDS            3xFLAG (fragment): three tandem FLAG® epitope tags
   1103..1123    +  CDS            SV40 NLS: nuclear localization signal of SV40 (simian virus 40) large T antigen
   1127..1147    +  CDS            SV40 NLS: nuclear localization signal of SV40 (simian virus 40) large T antigen
   1151..1171    +  CDS            SV40 NLS: nuclear localization signal of SV40 (simian virus 40) large T antigen
   1283..4180    +  CDS            RfxCas13d: RNA-targeting Type VI CRISPR protein from Ruminococcus flavefaciens strain XPD3002 (Konermann et al., 2018)
   4220..4246    +  CDS            3xHA (fragment): three tandem HA epitope tags
   4310..5026    +  CDS            RBM38: RBM38_HUMAN - Also known as RNPC1, SEB4. Experimental evidence at protein level: Swiss-Prot protein existence level 1. (Microbial infection) Essential factor for the splicing of the pre-mRNAs of human parvovirus B19 (B19V) and for the expression of B19V 11-kDa protein, which enhances viral replication. From Homo sapiens (Human).
   5045..5069    -  protein_bind   attB2: mutant version of attB; recombination site for the Gateway® BP reaction BP Clonase™
   5122..5163    +  CDS            V5 tag: epitope tag from simian virus 5
   5218..5299    -  polyA_signal   SV40 poly(A) signal: SV40 polyadenylation signal
   5322..5390    -  CDS            large T antigen (fragment): large T antigen from SV40 (simian virus 40)
   5497..6085    -  rep_origin     ori: high-copy-number ColE1/pMB1/pBR322/pUC origin of replication
   6166..6960    -  CDS            NeoR/KanR: aminoglycoside phosphotransferase from Tn5; aph(3')-II (or nptII); confers resistance to neomycin, kanamycin, and G418 (Geneticin®)
   6961..6987    -  promoter       AmpR promoter (fragment): bla
>Addgene plasmid #118638 | pAC1804_pmax-dCasRx-RBM38 | addgene full sequence | sequence record 232445 | Addgene NGS Result
TGTCAATATTGGCCATTAGCCATATTATTCATTGGTTATATAGCATAAATCAATATTGGCTATTGGCCAT
TGCATACGTTGTATCTATATCATAATATGTACATTTATATTGGCTCATGTCCAATATGACCGCCATGTTG
GCATTGATTATTGACTAGTTATTAATAGTAATCAATTACGGGGTCATTAGTTCATAGCCCATATATGGAG
TTCCGCGTTACATAACTTACGGTAAATGGCCCGCCTGGCTGACCGCCCAACGACCCCCGCCCATTGACGT
CAATAATGACGTATGTTCCCATAGTAACGCCAATAGGGACTTTCCATTGACGTCAATGGGTGGAGTATTT
ACGGTAAACTGCCCACTTGGCAGTACATCAAGTGTATCATATGCCAAGTCCGCCCCCTATTGACGTCAAT
GACGGTAAATGGCCCGCCTGGCATTATGCCCAGTACATGACCTTACGGGACTTTCCTACTTGGCAGTACA
TCTACGTATTAGTCATCGCTATTACCATGGTGATGCGGTTTTGGCAGTACACCAATGGGCGTGGATAGCG
GTTTGACTCACGGGGATTTCCAAGTCTCCACCCCATTGACGTCAATGGGAGTTTGTTTTGGCACCAAAAT
CAACGGGACTTTCCAAAATGTCGTAATAACCCCGCCCCGTTGACGCAAATGGGCGGTAGGCGTGTACGGT
GGGAGGTCTATATAAGCAGAGGTCGTTTAGTGAACCGTCAGATCACTAGTAGCTTTATTGCGGTAGTTTA
TCACAGTTAAATTGCTAACGCAGTCAGTGCTCGACTGATCACAGGTAAGTATCAAGGTTACAAGACAGGT
TTAAGGAGGCCAATAGAAACTGGGCTTGTCGAGACAGAGAAGATTCTTGCGTTTCTGATAGGCACCTATT
GGTCTTACTGACATCCACTTTGCCTTTCTCTCCACAGGGAAAAAACAATTGACAAGTTTGTACAAAAAAG
CAGGCTCCGAATTCACCGGTGCCGCCACCATGGACTACAAGGATCACGACGGTGACTATAAGGATCATGA
CATCGACTATAAGGACGATGACGATAAGATCGATGGCGGAGGCGGATCTGATCCAAAAAAGAAGAGAAAG
GTAGATCCAAAAAAGAAGAGAAAGGTAGATCCAAAAAAGAAGAGAAAGGTAGGATCTACCGGATCTAGAA
ACGATGGTGGTGGTGGAAGCGGGGGTGGGGGCAGCGGTGGAGGGGGAAGCGGGCGCGCCAGCCCCAAGAA
GAAGAGAAAGGTGGAGGCCAGCATCGAAAAAAAAAAGTCCTTCGCCAAGGGCATGGGCGTGAAGTCCACA
CTCGTGTCCGGCTCCAAAGTGTACATGACAACCTTCGCCGAAGGCAGCGACGCCAGGCTGGAAAAGATCG
TGGAGGGCGACAGCATCAGGAGCGTGAATGAGGGCGAGGCCTTCAGCGCTGAAATGGCCGATAAAAACGC
CGGCTATAAGATCGGCAACGCCAAATTCAGCCATCCTAAGGGCTACGCCGTGGTGGCTAACAACCCTCTG
TATACAGGACCCGTCCAGCAGGATATGCTCGGCCTGAAGGAAACTCTGGAAAAGAGGTACTTCGGCGAGA
GCGCTGATGGCAATGACAATATTTGTATCCAGGTGATCCATAACATCCTGGACATTGAAAAAATCCTCGC
CGAATACATTACCAACGCCGCCTACGCCGTCAACAATATCTCCGGCCTGGATAAGGACATTATTGGATTC
GGCAAGTTCTCCACAGTGTATACCTACGACGAATTCAAAGACCCCGAGCACCATAGGGCCGCTTTCAACA
ATAACGATAAGCTCATCAACGCCATCAAGGCCCAGTATGACGAGTTCGACAACTTCCTCGATAACCCCAG
ACTCGGCTATTTCGGCCAGGCCTTTTTCAGCAAGGAGGGCAGAAATTACATCATCAATTACGGCAACGAA
TGCTATGACATTCTGGCCCTCCTGAGCGGACTGGCGCACTGGGTGGTCGCTAACAACGAAGAAGAGTCCA
GGATCTCCAGGACCTGGCTCTACAACCTCGATAAGAACCTCGACAACGAATACATCTCCACCCTCAACTA
CCTCTACGACAGGATCACCAATGAGCTGACCAACTCCTTCTCCAAGAACTCCGCCGCCAACGTGAACTAT
ATTGCCGAAACTCTGGGAATCAACCCTGCCGAATTCGCCGAACAATATTTCAGATTCAGCATTATGAAAG
AGCAGAAAAACCTCGGATTCAATATCACCAAGCTCAGGGAAGTGATGCTGGACAGGAAGGATATGTCCGA
GATCAGGAAAAATCATAAGGTGTTCGACTCCATCAGGACCAAGGTCTACACCATGATGGACTTTGTGATT
TATAGGTATTACATCGAAGAGGATGCCAAGGTGGCTGCCGCCAATAAGTCCCTCCCCGATAATGAGAAGT
CCCTGAGCGAGAAGGATATCTTTGTGATTAACCTGAGGGGCTCCTTCAACGACGACCAGAAGGATGCCCT
CTACTACGATGAAGCTAATAGAATTTGGAGAAAGCTCGAAAATATCATGCACAACATCAAGGAATTTAGG
GGAAACAAGACAAGAGAGTATAAGAAGAAGGACGCCCCTAGACTGCCCAGAATCCTGCCCGCTGGCCGTG
ATGTTTCCGCCTTCAGCAAACTCATGTATGCCCTGACCATGTTCCTGGATGGCAAGGAGATCAACGACCT
CCTGACCACCCTGATTAATAAATTCGATAACATCCAGAGCTTCCTGAAGGTGATGCCTCTCATCGGAGTC
AACGCTAAGTTCGTGGAGGAATACGCCTTTTTCAAAGACTCCGCCAAGATCGCCGATGAGCTGAGGCTGA
TCAAGTCCTTCGCTAGAATGGGAGAACCTATTGCCGATGCCAGGAGGGCCATGTATATCGACGCCATCCG
TATTTTAGGAACCAACCTGTCCTATGATGAGCTCAAGGCCCTCGCCGACACCTTTTCCCTGGACGAGAAC
GGAAACAAGCTCAAGAAAGGCAAGCACGGCATGAGAAATTTCATTATTAATAACGTGATCAGCAATAAAA
GGTTCCACTACCTGATCAGATACGGTGATCCTGCCCACCTCCATGAGATCGCCAAAAACGAGGCCGTGGT
GAAGTTCGTGCTCGGCAGGATCGCTGACATCCAGAAAAAACAGGGCCAGAACGGCAAGAACCAGATCGAC
AGGTACTACGAAACTTGTATCGGAAAGGATAAGGGCAAGAGCGTGAGCGAAAAGGTGGACGCTCTCACAA
AGATCATCACCGGAATGAACTACGACCAATTCGACAAGAAAAGGAGCGTCATTGAGGACACCGGCAGGGA
AAACGCCGAGAGGGAGAAGTTTAAAAAGATCATCAGCCTGTACCTCACCGTGATCTACCACATCCTCAAG
AATATTGTCAATATCAACGCCAGGTACGTCATCGGATTCCATTGCGTCGAGCGTGATGCTCAACTGTACA
AGGAGAAAGGCTACGACATCAATCTCAAGAAACTGGAAGAGAAGGGATTCAGCTCCGTCACCAAGCTCTG
CGCTGGCATTGATGAAACTGCCCCCGATAAGAGAAAGGACGTGGAAAAGGAGATGGCTGAAAGAGCCAAG
GAGAGCATTGACAGCCTCGAGAGCGCCAACCCCAAGCTGTATGCCAATTACATCAAATACAGCGACGAGA
AGAAAGCCGAGGAGTTCACCAGGCAGATTAACAGGGAGAAGGCCAAAACCGCCCTGAACGCCTACCTGAG
GAACACCAAGTGGAATGTGATCATCAGGGAGGACCTCCTGAGAATTGACAACAAGACATGTACCCTGTTC
GCAAACAAGGCCGTCGCCCTGGAAGTGGCCAGGTATGTCCACGCCTATATCAACGACATTGCCGAGGTCA
ATTCCTACTTCCAACTGTACCATTACATCATGCAGAGAATTATCATGAATGAGAGGTACGAGAAAAGCAG
CGGAAAGGTGTCCGAGTACTTCGACGCTGTGAATGACGAGAAGAAGTACAACGATAGGCTCCTGAAACTG
CTGTGTGTGCCTTTCGGCTACTGTATCCCCAGGTTTAAGAACCTGAGCATCGAGGCCCTGTTCGATAGGA
ACGAGGCCGCCAAGTTCGACAAGGAGAAAAAGAAGGTGTCCGGCAATTCCGGATCCGGACCTAAGAAAAA
GAGGAAGGTGGCGGCCGCTTACCCATACGATGTTCCAGATTACGCTGGCGGCCGCGGGGGAGGCGGTTCC
GGTGGCGGCGGAAGCGGAGGTGGAGGATCAGGGCCGGCCATGCTTCTGCAACCGGCGCCATGTGCACCTT
CAGCAGGTTTTCCAAGACCGCTTGCTGCGCCAGGCGCTATGCACGGCAGCCAAAAAGACACCACGTTTAC
AAAGATATTCGTCGGTGGACTCCCTTATCATACTACTGACGCGTCCCTTAGAAAGTACTTCGAGGGTTTC
GGGGATATTGAAGAAGCCGTCGTCATAACGGATCGGCAAACTGGAAAGAGCCGGGGCTACGGTTTTGTCA
CGATGGCTGATAGGGCAGCGGCAGAGAGGGCTTGTAAAGACCCAAACCCTATTATCGATGGGCGCAAGGC
AAACGTAAACCTGGCATACCTTGGGGCAAAGCCGCGCTCATTGCAGACTGGCTTCGCTATCGGCGTACAA
CAACTCCACCCAACATTGATTCAAAGAACTTATGGACTCACACCACATTACATTTATCCCCCAGCAATAG
TACAACCATCAGTCGTCATTCCTGCAGCTCCCGTTCCATCACTCTCCAGTCCTTATATAGAGTATACACC
AGCCTCTCCAGCTTATGCCCAATACCCCCCTGCCACCTATGACCAATACCCATACGCCGCGAGCCCGGCC
ACCGCAGCCAGCTTTGTAGGTTATAGTTACCCGGCTGCCGTTCCCCAAGCTCTCAGCGCTGCCGCTCCTG
CTGGTACTACCTTCGTACAATACCAGGCTCCTCAGTTGCAGCCCGACAGAATGCAATGATTAATTAAGAA
TTCGACCCAGCTTTCTTGTACAAAGTGGTTGATATCCAGCACAGTGGCGGCCGCTCGAGTCTAGAGGGCC
CGCGGTTCGAAGGTAAGCCTATCCCTAACCCTCTCCTCGGTCTCGATTCTACGCGTACCGGTTAGCAATT
GTTTTTTCGATGAGTTTGGACAAACCACAACTAGAATGCAGTGAAAAAAATGCTTTATTTGTGAAATTTG
TGATGCTATTGCTTTATTTGTAACCATTATAAGCTGCAATAAACAAGTTAACAACAACAATTGCATTCAT
TTTATGTTTCAGGTTCAGGGGGAGGTGTGGGAGGTTTTTTAAAGCAAGTAAAACCTCTACAAATGTGGTA
CTTAAGAGGGGGAGACCAAAGGGCGAGACGTTAAGGCCTCACGTGACATGTGAGCAAAAGGCCAGCAAAA
GGCCAGGAACCGTAAAAAGGCCGCGTTGCTGGCGTTTTTCCATAGGCTCCGCCCCCCTGACGAGCATCAC
AAAAATCGACGCTCAAGTCAGAGGTGGCGAAACCCGACAGGACTATAAAGATACCAGGCGTTTCCCCCTG
GAAGCTCCCTCGTGCGCTCTCCTGTTCCGACCCTGCCGCTTACGGGATACCTGTCCGCCTTTCTCCCTTC
GGGAAGCGTGGCGCTTTCTCATAGCTCACGCTGTAGGTATCTCAGTTCGGTGTAGGTCGTTCGCTCCAAG
CTGGGCTGTGTGCACGAACCCCCCGTTCAGCCCGACCGCTGCGCCTTATCCGGTAACTATCGTCTTGAGT
CCAACCCGGTAAGACACGACTTATCGCCACTGGCAGCAGCCACTGGTAACAGGATTAGCAGAGCGAGGTA
TGTAGGCGGTGCTACAGAGTTCTTGAAGTGGTGGCCTAACTACGGCTACACTAGAAGAACAGTATTTGGT
ATCTGCGCTCTGCTGAAGCCAGTTACCTTCGGAAAAAGAGTTGGTAGCTCTTGATCCGGCAAACAAACCA
CCGCTGGTAGCGGTGGTTTTTTTGTTTGCAAGCAGCAGATTACGCGCAGAAAAAAAGGATCTCAAGAAGA
TCCTTTGATCTTTTCTACGGGGTCTGACGCTCAGTGGAACGAAAACTCACGTTAAGGGATTTTGGTCATG
CCGTCTCAGAAGAACTCGTCAAGAAGGCGATAGAAGGCGATGCGCTGCGAATCGGGAGCGGCGATACCGT
AAAGCACGAGGAAGCGGTCAGCCCATTCGCCGCCAAGCTCTTCAGCAATATCACGGGTAGCCAACGCTAT
GTCCTGATAGCGGTCCGCCACACCCAGCCGGCCACAGTCGATGAATCCAGAAAAGCGGCCATTTTCCACC
ATGATATTCGGCAAGCAGGCATCGCCATGGGTCACGACGAGATCCTCGCCGTCGGGCATGCTCGCCTTGA
GCCTGGCGAACAGTTCGGCTGGCGCGAGCCCCTGATGCTCTTCGTCCAGATCATCCTGATCGACAAGACC
GGCTTCCATCCGAGTACGTGCTCTCTCGATGCGATGTTTCGCTTGGTGGTCGAATGGGCAGGTAGCCGGA
TCAAGCGTATGCAGCCGCCGCATTGCATCAGCCATGATGGATACTTTCTCGGCAGGAGCAAGGTGAGATG
ACAGGAGATCCTGCCCCGGCACTTCGCCCAATAGCAGCCAGTCCCTTCCCGCTTCAGTGACAACGTCGAG
TACAGCTGCGCAAGGAACGCCCGTCGTGGCCAGCCACGATAGCCGCGCTGCCTCGTCTTGCAGTTCATTC
AGGGCACCGGACAGGTCGGTCTTGACAAAAAGAACCGGGCGCCCCTGCGCTGACAGCCGGAACACGGCGG
CATCAGAGCAGCCGATTGTCTGTTGTGCCCAGTCATAGCCGAATAGCCTCTCCACCCAAGCGGCCGGAGA
ACCTGCGTGCAATCCATCTTGTTCAATCATAATATTATTGAAGCATTTATCAGGGTTCGTCTCGTCCCGG
TCTCCTCCCATGCA
