LOCUS       pmax__3xFLAG_3xN 7013 bp ds-DNA circular 12-AUG-2018
DEFINITION  .
ACCESSION
VERSION
SOURCE      .
  ORGANISM  .
COMMENT     Insert from pCR8-3xFLAG_3xNLS_MCP-hcoRBM38-28-51-79 652 to 2135
COMMENT     Backbone from pAC90-pmaxGW-D55-60,22-61-69,23-91-7 2650 to 967
COMMENT     ApEinfo:methylated:1
FEATURES             Location/Qualifiers
     source          join(968..991,5042..5052)
                     /organism="pCR8/GW/TOPO"
                     /mol_type="other DNA"
                     /label=source:pCR8/GW/TOPO
                     /ApEinfo_fwdcolor=pink
                     /ApEinfo_revcolor=pink
                     /ApEinfo_graphicformat=arrow_data {{0 1 2 0 0 -1} {} 0}
     width           5
     offset          0
     source          1..947
                     /organism="pmaxCloning"
                     /mol_type="other DNA"
                     /label=source:pmaxCloning
                     /ApEinfo_fwdcolor=pink
                     /ApEinfo_revcolor=pink
                     /ApEinfo_graphicformat=arrow_data {{0 1 2 0 0 -1} {} 0}
     width           5
     offset          0
     source          5186..7013
                     /organism="pmaxCloning"
                     /mol_type="other DNA"
                     /label=source:pmaxCloning(1)
                     /ApEinfo_label=source:pmaxCloning
                     /ApEinfo_fwdcolor=pink
                     /ApEinfo_revcolor=pink
                     /ApEinfo_graphicformat=arrow_data {{0 1 2 0 0 -1} {} 0}
     width           5
     offset          0
     misc_feature    complement(5187..5206)
                     /label=EBV_rev_primer
                     /ApEinfo_fwdcolor=#33ff00
                     /ApEinfo_revcolor=#bfc4ff
                     /ApEinfo_graphicformat=arrow_data {{0 1 2 0 0 -1} {} 0}
     width           5
     offset          0
     CDS             complement(6163..7008)
                     /translation="MGGDRDETNPDKCFNNIMIEQDGLHAGSPAAWVERLFGYDWAQQT
                     IGCSDAAVFRLSAQGRPVLFVKTDLSGALNELQDEAARLSWLATTGVPCAAVLDVVTEA
                     GRDWLLLGEVPGQDLLSSHLAPAEKVSIMADAMRRLHTLDPATCPFDHQAKHRIERART
                     RMEAGLVDQDDLDEEHQGLAPAELFARLKASMPDGEDLVVTHGDACLPNIMVENGRFSG
                     FIDCGRLGVADRYQDIALATRDIAEELGGEWADRFLVLYGIAAPDSQRIAFYRLLDEFF
                     *"
                     /label=ORF
     frame           3
                     /ApEinfo_fwdcolor=pink
                     /ApEinfo_revcolor=pink
                     /ApEinfo_graphicformat=arrow_data {{0 1 2 0 0 -1} {} 0}
     width           5
     offset          0
     misc_feature    960..967
                     /label=attR1
                     /ApEinfo_fwdcolor=#ffaa89
                     /ApEinfo_revcolor=#deff79
                     /ApEinfo_graphicformat=arrow_data {{0 1 2 0 0 -1} {} 0}
     width           5
     offset          0
     misc_feature    1008..1076
                     /label=3xFLAG
                     /ApEinfo_fwdcolor=cyan
                     /ApEinfo_revcolor=green
                     /ApEinfo_graphicformat=arrow_data {{0 1 2 0 0 -1} {} 0}
     width           5
     offset          0
     promoter        163..715
                     /label=CMV_immearly_promoter
                     /ApEinfo_fwdcolor=#ffaae6
                     /ApEinfo_revcolor=#ff389a
                     /ApEinfo_graphicformat=arrow_data {{0 1 2 0 0 -1} {} 0}
     width           5
     offset          0
     misc_feature    4308..5024
                     /label=hcoRBM38
                     /ApEinfo_fwdcolor=cyan
                     /ApEinfo_revcolor=green
                     /ApEinfo_graphicformat=arrow_data {{0 1 2 0 0 -1} {} 0}
     width           5
     offset          0
     misc_feature    218..505
                     /label=CAG_enhancer
                     /ApEinfo_fwdcolor=#33ff00
                     /ApEinfo_revcolor=#bfc4ff
                     /ApEinfo_graphicformat=arrow_data {{0 1 2 0 0 -1} {} 0}
     width           5
     offset          0
     misc_feature    join(1098..1169,1176..1187)
                     /label=3xNLS
                     /ApEinfo_fwdcolor=cyan
                     /ApEinfo_revcolor=green
                     /ApEinfo_graphicformat=arrow_data {{0 1 2 0 0 -1} {} 0}
     width           5
     offset          0
     promoter        661..742
                     /label=CMV_promoter
                     /ApEinfo_fwdcolor=#ffaae6
                     /ApEinfo_revcolor=#ff389a
                     /ApEinfo_graphicformat=arrow_data {{0 1 2 0 0 -1} {} 0}
     width           5
     offset          0
     misc_feature    complement(968..984)
                     /label=attL1
                     /ApEinfo_fwdcolor=pink
                     /ApEinfo_revcolor=pink
                     /ApEinfo_graphicformat=arrow_data {{0 1 2 0 0 -1} {} 0}
     width           5
     offset          0
     source          960..967
                     /organism="pLenti6/Ubc/V5-DEST Gateway (ViraPower)"
                     /mol_type="other DNA"
                     /label=source:pLenti6/Ubc/V5-DEST Gateway (ViraPower)
                     /ApEinfo_fwdcolor=pink
                     /ApEinfo_revcolor=pink
                     /ApEinfo_graphicformat=arrow_data {{0 1 2 0 0 -1} {} 0}
     width           5
     offset          0
     source          5053..5173
                     /organism="pLenti6/Ubc/V5-DEST Gateway (ViraPower)"
                     /mol_type="other DNA"
                     /label=source:pLenti6/Ubc/V5-DEST Gateway (ViraPower)(1)
                     /ApEinfo_label=source:pLenti6/Ubc/V5-DEST Gateway
                     (ViraPower)
                     /ApEinfo_fwdcolor=pink
                     /ApEinfo_revcolor=pink
                     /ApEinfo_graphicformat=arrow_data {{0 1 2 0 0 -1} {} 0}
     width           5
     offset          0
     misc_feature    5043..5052
                     /label=attL2
                     /ApEinfo_fwdcolor=pink
                     /ApEinfo_revcolor=pink
                     /ApEinfo_graphicformat=arrow_data {{0 1 2 0 0 -1} {} 0}
     width           5
     offset          0
     misc_feature    672..692
                     /label=CMV_fwd_primer
                     /ApEinfo_fwdcolor=#33ff00
                     /ApEinfo_revcolor=#bfc4ff
                     /ApEinfo_graphicformat=arrow_data {{0 1 2 0 0 -1} {} 0}
     width           5
     offset          0
     misc_feature    987..991
                     /label=EcoRIHS
                     /ApEinfo_fwdcolor=#ff8b8e
                     /ApEinfo_revcolor=#ff8b8e
                     /ApEinfo_graphicformat=arrow_data {{0 1 2 0 0 -1} {} 0}
     width           5
     offset          0
     misc_feature    813..945
                     /label=chim_int
                     /ApEinfo_fwdcolor=#33ff00
                     /ApEinfo_revcolor=#bfc4ff
                     /ApEinfo_graphicformat=arrow_data {{0 1 2 0 0 -1} {} 0}
     width           5
     offset          0
     misc_feature    complement(5120..5139)
                     /label=AC_V5_R
                     /ApEinfo_fwdcolor=cyan
                     /ApEinfo_revcolor=green
                     /ApEinfo_graphicformat=arrow_data {{0 1 2 0 0 -1} {} 0}
     width           5
     offset          0
     rep_origin      complement(5480..6098)
                     /label=pBR322_origin
                     /ApEinfo_fwdcolor=pink
                     /ApEinfo_revcolor=pink
                     /ApEinfo_graphicformat=arrow_data {{0 1 2 0 0 -1} {} 0}
     width           5
     offset          0
     gene            complement(6166..6945)
                     /gene="NeoR/KanR (variant)"
                     /translation="MGGDRDETNPDKCFNNIMIEQDGLHAGSPAAWVERLFGYDWAQQT
                     IGCSDAAVFRLSAQGRPVLFVKTDLSGALNELQDEAARLSWLATTGVPCAAVLDVVTEA
                     GRDWLLLGEVPGQDLLSSHLAPAEKVSIMADAMRRLHTLDPATCPFDHQAKHRIERART
                     RMEAGLVDQDDLDEEHQGLAPAELFARLKASMPDGEDLVVTHGDACLPNIMVENGRFSG
                     FIDCGRLGVADRYQDIALATRDIAEELGGEWADRFLVLYGIAAPDSQRIAFYRLLDEFF
                     *"
                     /label=NeoR/KanR (variant)
                     /ApEinfo_fwdcolor=#0004ff
                     /ApEinfo_revcolor=#ff00a8
                     /ApEinfo_graphicformat=arrow_data {{0 1 2 0 0 -1} {} 0}
     width           5
     offset          0
     misc_feature    5120..5161
                     /label=V5
                     /ApEinfo_fwdcolor=#ffaa89
                     /ApEinfo_revcolor=#deff79
                     /ApEinfo_graphicformat=arrow_data {{0 1 2 0 0 -1} {} 0}
     width           5
     offset          0
     source          1248..4244
                     /organism="synthetic DNA construct"
                     /mol_type="other DNA"
                     /label=source:synthetic DNA construct
                     /ApEinfo_fwdcolor=pink
                     /ApEinfo_revcolor=pink
                     /ApEinfo_graphicformat=arrow_data {{0 1 2 0 0 -1} {} 0}
     width           5
     offset          0
     CDS             1251..1271
                     /codon_start=1
                     /product="nuclear localization signal of SV40 (simian virus
                     40) large T antigen"
                     /translation="PKKKRKV"
                     /label=SV40 NLS
                     /ApEinfo_fwdcolor=#e9d024
                     /ApEinfo_revcolor=#e9d024
                     /ApEinfo_graphicformat=arrow_data {{0 1 2 0 0 -1} {} 0}
     width           5
     offset          0
     misc_feature    4245..4245
                     /label=HA-tag
                     /ApEinfo_fwdcolor=#ff00ff
                     /ApEinfo_revcolor=green
                     /ApEinfo_graphicformat=arrow_data {{0 1 2 0 0 -1} {} 0}
     width           5
     offset          0
     CDS             4188..4208
                     /codon_start=1
                     /product="nuclear localization signal of SV40 (simian virus
                     40) large T antigen"
                     /translation="PKKKRKV"
                     /label=SV40 NLS(1)
                     /ApEinfo_label=SV40 NLS
                     /ApEinfo_fwdcolor=#e9d024
                     /ApEinfo_revcolor=#e9d024
                     /ApEinfo_graphicformat=arrow_data {{0 1 2 0 0 -1} {} 0}
     width           5
     offset          0
     CDS             4218..4244
                     /codon_start=1
                     /product="HA (human influenza hemagglutinin) epitope tag"
                     /translation="YPYDVPDYA"
                     /label=HA
                     /ApEinfo_fwdcolor=#e9d024
                     /ApEinfo_revcolor=#e9d024
                     /ApEinfo_graphicformat=arrow_data {{0 1 2 0 0 -1} {} 0}
     width           5
     offset          0
     misc_feature    4245..4245
                     /label=dCasRx
                     /ApEinfo_fwdcolor=cyan
                     /ApEinfo_revcolor=green
                     /ApEinfo_graphicformat=arrow_data {{0 1 2 0 0 -1} {} 0}
     width           5
     offset          0
     misc_feature    1248..4244
                     /label=dCasRxHsu
                     /ApEinfo_fwdcolor=cyan
                     /ApEinfo_revcolor=green
                     /ApEinfo_graphicformat=arrow_data {{0 1 2 0 0 -1} {} 0}
     width           5
     offset          0
ORIGIN
        1 tcaatattgg ccattagcca tattattcat tggttatata gcataaatca atattggcta
       61 ttggccattg catacgttgt atctatatca taatatgtac atttatattg gctcatgtcc
      121 aatatgaccg ccatgttggc attgattatt gactagttat taatagtaat caattacggg
      181 gtcattagtt catagcccat atatggagtt ccgcgttaca taacttacgg taaatggccc
      241 gcctggctga ccgcccaacg acccccgccc attgacgtca ataatgacgt atgttcccat
      301 agtaacgcca atagggactt tccattgacg tcaatgggtg gagtatttac ggtaaactgc
      361 ccacttggca gtacatcaag tgtatcatat gccaagtccg ccccctattg acgtcaatga
      421 cggtaaatgg cccgcctggc attatgccca gtacatgacc ttacgggact ttcctacttg
      481 gcagtacatc tacgtattag tcatcgctat taccatggtg atgcggtttt ggcagtacac
      541 caatgggcgt ggatagcggt ttgactcacg gggatttcca agtctccacc ccattgacgt
      601 caatgggagt ttgttttggc accaaaatca acgggacttt ccaaaatgtc gtaataaccc
      661 cgccccgttg acgcaaatgg gcggtaggcg tgtacggtgg gaggtctata taagcagagg
      721 tcgtttagtg aaccgtcaga tcactagtag ctttattgcg gtagtttatc acagttaaat
      781 tgctaacgca gtcagtgctc gactgatcac aggtaagtat caaggttaca agacaggttt
      841 aaggaggcca atagaaactg ggcttgtcga gacagagaag attcttgcgt ttctgatagg
      901 cacctattgg tcttactgac atccactttg cctttctctc cacagggaaa aaaCAATTGA
      961 CAAGTTTGTA CAAAAAAGCA GGCTCCGAAT TcACCGGTgc cgccaccATG GACTACAAGG
     1021 ATCACGACGG TGACTATAAG GATCATGACA TCGACTATAA GGACGATGAC GATAAGatcg
     1081 atGGCGGAGG CGGATCTGAT CCAAAAAAGA AGAGAAAGGT AGATCCAAAA AAGAAGAGAA
     1141 AGGTAGATCC AAAAAAGAAG AGAAAGGTAG GATCTACCGG ATCTAGAaac gatGGTGGTG
     1201 GTGGAAGCGG GGGTGGGGGC AGCGGTGGAG GGGGAAGCgg gcgcgccAGC CCCAAGAAGA
     1261 AGAGAAAGGT GGAGGCCAGC ATCGAAAAAA AAAAGTCCTT CGCCAAGGGC ATGGGCGTGA
     1321 AGTCCACACT CGTGTCCGGC TCCAAAGTGT ACATGACAAC CTTCGCCGAA GGCAGCGACG
     1381 CCAGGCTGGA AAAGATCGTG GAGGGCGACA GCATCAGGAG CGTGAATGAG GGCGAGGCCT
     1441 TCAGCGCTGA AATGGCCGAT AAAAACGCCG GCTATAAGAT CGGCAACGCC AAATTCAGCC
     1501 ATCCTAAGGG CTACGCCGTG GTGGCTAACA ACCCTCTGTA TACAGGACCC GTCCAGCAGG
     1561 ATATGCTCGG CCTGAAGGAA ACTCTGGAAA AGAGGTACTT CGGCGAGAGC GCTGATGGCA
     1621 ATGACAATAT TTGTATCCAG GTGATCCATA ACATCCTGGA CATTGAAAAA ATCCTCGCCG
     1681 AATACATTAC CAACGCCGCC TACGCCGTCA ACAATATCTC CGGCCTGGAT AAGGACATTA
     1741 TTGGATTCGG CAAGTTCTCC ACAGTGTATA CCTACGACGA ATTCAAAGAC CCCGAGCACC
     1801 ATAGGGCCGC TTTCAACAAT AACGATAAGC TCATCAACGC CATCAAGGCC CAGTATGACG
     1861 AGTTCGACAA CTTCCTCGAT AACCCCAGAC TCGGCTATTT CGGCCAGGCC TTTTTCAGCA
     1921 AGGAGGGCAG AAATTACATC ATCAATTACG GCAACGAATG CTATGACATT CTGGCCCTCC
     1981 TGAGCGGACT GGCGCACTGG GTGGTCGCTA ACAACGAAGA AGAGTCCAGG ATCTCCAGGA
     2041 CCTGGCTCTA CAACCTCGAT AAGAACCTCG ACAACGAATA CATCTCCACC CTCAACTACC
     2101 TCTACGACAG GATCACCAAT GAGCTGACCA ACTCCTTCTC CAAGAACTCC GCCGCCAACG
     2161 TGAACTATAT TGCCGAAACT CTGGGAATCA ACCCTGCCGA ATTCGCCGAA CAATATTTCA
     2221 GATTCAGCAT TATGAAAGAG CAGAAAAACC TCGGATTCAA TATCACCAAG CTCAGGGAAG
     2281 TGATGCTGGA CAGGAAGGAT ATGTCCGAGA TCAGGAAAAA TCATAAGGTG TTCGACTCCA
     2341 TCAGGACCAA GGTCTACACC ATGATGGACT TTGTGATTTA TAGGTATTAC ATCGAAGAGG
     2401 ATGCCAAGGT GGCTGCCGCC AATAAGTCCC TCCCCGATAA TGAGAAGTCC CTGAGCGAGA
     2461 AGGATATCTT TGTGATTAAC CTGAGGGGCT CCTTCAACGA CGACCAGAAG GATGCCCTCT
     2521 ACTACGATGA AGCTAATAGA ATTTGGAGAA AGCTCGAAAA TATCATGCAC AACATCAAGG
     2581 AATTTAGGGG AAACAAGACA AGAGAGTATA AGAAGAAGGA CGCCCCTAGA CTGCCCAGAA
     2641 TCCTGCCCGC TGGCCGTGAT GTTTCCGCCT TCAGCAAACT CATGTATGCC CTGACCATGT
     2701 TCCTGGATGG CAAGGAGATC AACGACCTCC TGACCACCCT GATTAATAAA TTCGATAACA
     2761 TCCAGAGCTT CCTGAAGGTG ATGCCTCTCA TCGGAGTCAA CGCTAAGTTC GTGGAGGAAT
     2821 ACGCCTTTTT CAAAGACTCC GCCAAGATCG CCGATGAGCT GAGGCTGATC AAGTCCTTCG
     2881 CTAGAATGGG AGAACCTATT GCCGATGCCA GGAGGGCCAT GTATATCGAC GCCATCCGTA
     2941 TTTTAGGAAC CAACCTGTCC TATGATGAGC TCAAGGCCCT CGCCGACACC TTTTCCCTGG
     3001 ACGAGAACGG AAACAAGCTC AAGAAAGGCA AGCACGGCAT GAGAAATTTC ATTATTAATA
     3061 ACGTGATCAG CAATAAAAGG TTCCACTACC TGATCAGATA CGGTGATCCT GCCCACCTCC
     3121 ATGAGATCGC CAAAAACGAG GCCGTGGTGA AGTTCGTGCT CGGCAGGATC GCTGACATCC
     3181 AGAAAAAACA GGGCCAGAAC GGCAAGAACC AGATCGACAG GTACTACGAA ACTTGTATCG
     3241 GAAAGGATAA GGGCAAGAGC GTGAGCGAAA AGGTGGACGC TCTCACAAAG ATCATCACCG
     3301 GAATGAACTA CGACCAATTC GACAAGAAAA GGAGCGTCAT TGAGGACACC GGCAGGGAAA
     3361 ACGCCGAGAG GGAGAAGTTT AAAAAGATCA TCAGCCTGTA CCTCACCGTG ATCTACCACA
     3421 TCCTCAAGAA TATTGTCAAT ATCAACGCCA GGTACGTCAT CGGATTCCAT TGCGTCGAGC
     3481 GTGATGCTCA ACTGTACAAG GAGAAAGGCT ACGACATCAA TCTCAAGAAA CTGGAAGAGA
     3541 AGGGATTCAG CTCCGTCACC AAGCTCTGCG CTGGCATTGA TGAAACTGCC CCCGATAAGA
     3601 GAAAGGACGT GGAAAAGGAG ATGGCTGAAA GAGCCAAGGA GAGCATTGAC AGCCTCGAGA
     3661 GCGCCAACCC CAAGCTGTAT GCCAATTACA TCAAATACAG CGACGAGAAG AAAGCCGAGG
     3721 AGTTCACCAG GCAGATTAAC AGGGAGAAGG CCAAAACCGC CCTGAACGCC TACCTGAGGA
     3781 ACACCAAGTG GAATGTGATC ATCAGGGAGG ACCTCCTGAG AATTGACAAC AAGACATGTA
     3841 CCCTGTTCGC AAACAAGGCC GTCGCCCTGG AAGTGGCCAG GTATGTCCAC GCCTATATCA
     3901 ACGACATTGC CGAGGTCAAT TCCTACTTCC AACTGTACCA TTACATCATG CAGAGAATTA
     3961 TCATGAATGA GAGGTACGAG AAAAGCAGCG GAAAGGTGTC CGAGTACTTC GACGCTGTGA
     4021 ATGACGAGAA GAAGTACAAC GATAGGCTCC TGAAACTGCT GTGTGTGCCT TTCGGCTACT
     4081 GTATCCCCAG GTTTAAGAAC CTGAGCATCG AGGCCCTGTT CGATAGGAAC GAGGCCGCCA
     4141 AGTTCGACAA GGAGAAAAAG AAGGTGTCCG GCAATTCCGG ATCCGGACCT AAGAAAAAGA
     4201 GGAAGGTGGC GGCCGCTTAC CCATACGATG TTCCAGATTA CGCTggcggc cgcGGGGGAG
     4261 GCGGTTCCGG TGGCGGCGGA AGCGGAGGTG GAGGATCAgG GCCGGCCATG CTTCTGCAAC
     4321 CGGCGCCATG TGCACCTTCA GCAGGTTTTC CAAGACCGCT TGCTGCGCCA GGCGCTATGC
     4381 ACGGCAGCCA AAAAGACACC ACGTTTACAA AGATATTCGT CGGTGGACTC CCTTATCATA
     4441 CTACTGACGC GTCCCTTAGA AAGTACTTCG AGGGTTTCGG GGATATTGAA GAAGCCGTCG
     4501 TCATAACGGA TCGGCAAACT GGAAAGAGCC GGGGCTACGG TTTTGTCACG ATGGCTGATA
     4561 GGGCAGCGGC AGAGAGGGCT TGTAAAGACC CAAACCCTAT TATCGATGGG CGCAAGGCAA
     4621 ACGTAAACCT GGCATACCTT GGGGCAAAGC CGCGCTCATT GCAGACTGGC TTCGCTATCG
     4681 GCGTACAACA ACTCCACCCA ACATTGATTC AAAGAACTTA TGGACTCACA CCACATTACA
     4741 TTTATCCCCC AGCAATAGTA CAACCATCAG TCGTCATTCC TGCAGCTCCC GTTCCATCAC
     4801 TCTCCAGTCC TTATATAGAG TATACACCAG CCTCTCCAGC TTATGCCCAA TACCCCCCTG
     4861 CCACCTATGA CCAATACCCA TACGCCGCGA GCCCGGCCAC CGCAGCCAGC TTTGTAGGTT
     4921 ATAGTTACCC GGCTGCCGTT CCCCAAGCTC TCAGCGCTGC CGCTCCTGCT GGTACTACCT
     4981 TCGTACAATA CCAGGCTCCT CAGTTGCAGC CCGACAGAAT GCAAtgaTTA ATTAAGAATT
     5041 CGACCCAGCT TTCTTGTACA AAGTGGTTGA TATCCAGCAC AGTGGCGGCC GCTCGAGTCT
     5101 AGAGGGCCCG CGGTTCGAAG GTAAGCCTAT CCCTAACCCT CTCCTCGGTC TCGATTCTAC
     5161 GCGTACCGGT TAGCAATTGt tttttcgatg agtttggaca aaccacaact agaatgcagt
     5221 gaaaaaaatg ctttatttgt gaaatttgtg atgctattgc tttatttgta accattataa
     5281 gctgcaataa acaagttaac aacaacaatt gcattcattt tatgtttcag gttcaggggg
     5341 aggtgtggga ggttttttaa agcaagtaaa acctctacaa atgtggtact taagaggggg
     5401 agaccaaagg gcgagacgtt aaggcctcac gtgacatgtg agcaaaaggc cagcaaaagg
     5461 ccaggaaccg taaaaaggcc gcgttgctgg cgtttttcca taggctccgc ccccctgacg
     5521 agcatcacaa aaatcgacgc tcaagtcaga ggtggcgaaa cccgacagga ctataaagat
     5581 accaggcgtt tccccctgga agctccctcg tgcgctctcc tgttccgacc ctgccgctta
     5641 ccggatacct gtccgccttt ctcccttcgg gaagcgtggc gctttctcat agctcacgct
     5701 gtaggtatct cagttcggtg taggtcgttc gctccaagct gggctgtgtg cacgaacccc
     5761 ccgttcagcc cgaccgctgc gccttatccg gtaactatcg tcttgagtcc aacccggtaa
     5821 gacacgactt atcgccactg gcagcagcca ctggtaacag gattagcaga gcgaggtatg
     5881 taggcggtgc tacagagttc ttgaagtggt ggcctaacta cggctacact agaaggacag
     5941 tatttggtat ctgcgctctg ctgaagccag ttaccttcgg aaaaagagtt ggtagctctt
     6001 gatccggcaa acaaaccacg ctggtagcgg tggttttttt gtttgcaagc agcagattac
     6061 gcgcagaaaa aaaggatctc aagaagatcc tttgatcttt tctacggggt ctgacgctca
     6121 gtggaacgaa aactcacgtt aagggatttt ggtcatgccg tctcagaaga actcgtcaag
     6181 aaggcgatag aaggcgatgc gctgcgaatc gggagcggcg ataccgtaaa gcacgaggaa
     6241 gcggtcagcc cattcgccgc caagctcttc agcaatatca cgggtagcca acgctatgtc
     6301 ctgatagcgg tccgccacac ccagccggcc acagtcgatg aatccagaaa agcggccatt
     6361 ttccaccatg atattcggca agcaggcatc gccatgggtc acgacgagat cctcgccgtc
     6421 gggcatgctc gccttgagcc tggcgaacag ttcggctggc gcgagcccct gatgctcttc
     6481 gtccagatca tcctgatcga caagaccggc ttccatccga gtacgtgctc gctcgatgcg
     6541 atgtttcgct tggtggtcga atgggcaggt agccggatca agcgtatgca gccgccgcat
     6601 tgcatcagcc atgatggata ctttctcggc aggagcaagg tgagatgaca ggagatcctg
     6661 ccccggcact tcgcccaata gcagccagtc ccttcccgct tcagtgacaa cgtcgagcac
     6721 agctgcgcaa ggaacgcccg tcgtggccag ccacgatagc cgcgctgcct cgtcttgcag
     6781 ttcattcagg gcaccggaca ggtcggtctt gacaaaaaga accgggcgcc cctgcgctga
     6841 cagccggaac acggcggcat cagagcagcc gattgtctgt tgtgcccagt catagccgaa
     6901 tagcctctcc acccaagcgg ccggagaacc tgcgtgcaat ccatcttgtt caatcataat
     6961 attattgaag catttatcag ggttcgtctc gtcccggtct cctcccatgc atg
//
